Addgene plasmid #160221: pICH47811-pAtAct2::Cas9-nls::tSlATPase
Purpose: Cas9-nuclear localization, pACT2 promoter, SlATPase terminator transcriptional unit, inserted at the MoClo toolkit level 1 acceptor position 2 reverse
Depositing lab: Matias Kirst. Depositing organization: University of Florida. Publication: Simple, efficient and open-source CRISPR/Cas9 strategy for multi-site genome editing in Populus tremula x alba. Triozzi P, Schmidt HW, Dervinis C, Kirst M, Conde D. Tree Physiol. 2021 May 7. pii: 6270869. doi: 10.1093/treephys/tpab066. PubMed 33960379.
Backbone
  Vector backbone: pICH47811
  Backbone size w/o insert (bp): 4968
  Total vector size (bp): 9920
  Vector type: Plant Expression, Synthetic Biology ; MoClo toolkit level 1 acceptor position 2 reverse
Growth in bacteria
  Bacterial resistance: Ampicillin, 100 μg/mL
  Growth temperature: 37°C
  Growth strain: DH5alpha
  Copy number: Unknown
Gene/Insert
  Gene/Insert name: pAtACT2::Cas9-nls::tSlATPase
  Insert size (bp): 5548
  Cloning method: Restriction Enzyme; 5′ cloning site BSA1 (destroyed during cloning); 3′ cloning site BSA1 (destroyed during cloning)
  Sequencing primers: 5′ ggagtcgacaaaatttagaacgaactta; 3′ agacagtgatctcttgagttttat
Terms and licenses: Academic/Nonprofit Terms; Industry Terms: Not Available to Industry
How to cite: pICH47811-pAtAct2::Cas9-nls::tSlATPase was a gift from Matias Kirst (Addgene plasmid # 160221 ; http://n2t.net/addgene:160221 ; RRID:Addgene_160221)
