[The description below was written by a language model from this plasmid's Addgene catalogue record and pLannotate feature annotations shown in this document.]
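Description:
pICH47811-pAtAct2::Cas9-nls::tSlATPase is a MoClo (Golden Gate) level 1 plasmid carrying a complete plant Cas9 transcriptional unit in the pICH47811 acceptor, which corresponds to position 2 in reverse orientation within the toolkit's assembly scheme. The 9.9 kb plasmid is maintained in E. coli under ampicillin selection (bla with its own promoter). It has both a high-copy ColE1/pUC-type origin and the broad-host-range IncP replication system (oriV plus trfA), the latter allowing replication in Agrobacterium. Nopaline-type left and right T-DNA border repeats flank the cargo region, so the backbone has a binary-vector layout. A short tetR fragment is also annotated and appears to be a backbone remnant.

The roughly 5.5 kb insert was assembled through BsaI sites that were destroyed during cloning. According to the catalogue entry, it consists of the Arabidopsis ACT2 promoter, Cas9 with a nuclear localization signal, and a tomato (Sl) ATPase terminator. The automated annotation does not label the promoter or the terminator, but it does detect a TMV Ω translational enhancer leader upstream of the coding region. This is followed by Streptococcus pyogenes Cas9, annotated as contiguous N- and C-terminal portions that together form one continuous open reading frame, fused at its C-terminus to the bipartite nucleoplasmin NLS.

As a level 1 module, this unit is meant to be combined with other position-defined units, such as guide RNA cassettes and a plant selection marker, into a higher-level multigene T-DNA construct. The associated work used it in an open-source CRISPR/Cas9 strategy for multi-site genome editing in the hybrid poplar Populus tremula × alba.
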