Features (pLannotate 1.2.2; 12 found; start..end, strand, type, name):
     76..100     -  misc_feature   LB T-DNA repeat: left border repeat from nopaline C58 T-DNA
    192..823     +  rep_origin     oriV: incP origin of replication
    910..1014    +  promoter       AmpR promoter: bla
   1015..1875    +  CDS            AmpR: β-lactamase; bla; confers resistance to ampicillin, carbenicillin, and related antibiotics
   2046..2634    +  rep_origin     ori: high-copy-number ColE1/pMB1/pBR322/pUC origin of replication
   2970..4115    +  CDS            trfA: TRFA_ECOLX - Experimental evidence at protein level: Swiss-Prot protein existence level 1. Also involved in plasmid copy number control, promoting intermolecular coupling of protein bound iterons at oriV, which inhibits replication initiation. From Escherichia coli.
   4142..4162    +  CDS            TetR (fragment): tetracycline resistance regulatory protein; tetR
   4274..4298    -  misc_feature   RB T-DNA repeat: right border repeat from nopaline C58 T-DNA
   5146..5201    +  misc_feature   TMV Ω: translational enhancer from the tobacco mosaic virus 5'-leader sequence (Gallie et al., 1988)
   5254..6855    +  CDS            Cas9(N): N-terminal portion of Streptococcus pyogenes Cas9 (Zetsche et al., 2015)
   6856..9354    +  CDS            Cas9(C): C-terminal portion of Streptococcus pyogenes Cas9 (Zetsche et al., 2015)
   9355..9402    +  CDS            nucleoplasmin NLS: bipartite nuclear localization signal from nucleoplasmin
>Addgene plasmid #160221 | pICH47811-pAtAct2::Cas9-nls::tSlATPase | addgene full sequence | sequence record 316584 | Addgene NGS Result
GTGGGGCCCACTGCATCCACCCCAGTACATTAAAAACGTCCGCAATGTGTTATTAAGTTGTCTAAGCGTC
AATTTGTTTACACCACAATATATCCTGCCACCAGCCAGCCAACAGCTCCCCGACCGGCAGCTCGGCACAA
AATCACCACTCGATACAGGCAGCCCATCAGTCAGATCAGGATCTCCTTTGCGACGCTCACCGGGCTGGTT
GCCCTCGCCGCTGGGCTGGCGGCCGTCTATGGCCCTGCAAACGCGCCAGAAACGCCGTCGAAGCCGTGTG
CGAGACACCGCGGCCGCCGGCGTTGTGGATACCTCGCGGAAAACTTGGCCCTCACTGACAGATGAGGGGC
GGACGTTGACACTTGAGGGGCCGACTCACCCGGCGCGGCGTTGACAGATGAGGGGCAGGCTCGATTTCGG
CCGGCGACGTGGAGCTGGCCAGCCTCGCAAATCGGCGAAAACGCCTGATTTTACGCGAGTTTCCCACAGA
TGATGTGGACAAGCCTGGGGATAAGTGCCCTGCGGTATTGACACTTGAGGGGCGCGACTACTGACAGATG
AGGGGCGCGATCCTTGACACTTGAGGGGCAGAGTGCTGACAGATGAGGGGCGCACCTATTGACATTTGAG
GGGCTGTCCACAGGCAGAAAATCCAGCATTTGCAAGGGTTTCCGCCCGTTTTTCGGCCACCGCTAACCTG
TCTTTTAACCTGCTTTTAAACCAATATTTATAAACCTTGTTTTTAACCAGGGCTGCGCCCTGTGCGCGTG
ACCGCGCACGCCGAAGGGGGGTGCCCCCCCTTCTCGAACCCTCCCGGCCCGCTAACGCGGGCCTCCCATC
CCCCCAGGGGCTGCGCCCCTCGGCCGCGAACGGCCTCACCCCAAAAATGGCAGCGCTGGCCAATTCGTGC
GCGGAACCCCTATTTGTTTATTTTTCTAAATACATTCAAATATGTATCCGCTCATGAGACAATAACCTTG
ATAAATGCTTCAATAATATTGAAAAAGGAAGAGTATGAGTATTCAACATTTCCGTGTCGCCCTTATTCCC
TTTTTTGCGGCATTTTGCCTTCCTGTTTTTGCTCACCCAGAAACGCTGGTGAAAGTAAAAGATGCTGAAG
ATCAGTTGGGTGCACGAGTGGGTTACATCGAACTGGATCTCAACAGCGGTAAGATCCTTGAGAGTTTTCG
CCCCGAAGAACGTTTTCCAATGATGAGCACTTTTAAAGTTCTGCTATGTGGCGCGGTATTATCCCGTATT
GACGCCGGGCAAGAGCAACTCGGTCGCCGCATACACTATTCTCAGAATGACTTGGTTGAGTACTCACCAG
TCACAGAAAAGCATCTTACGGATGGCATGACAGTAAGAGAATTATGCAGTGCTGCCATAACCATGAGTGA
TAACACTGCGGCCAACTTACTTCTGACAACGATCGGAGGACCGAAGGAGCTAACCGCTTTTTTGCACAAC
ATGGGGGATCATGTAACTCGCCTTGATCGTTGGGAACCGGAGCTGAATGAAGCCATACCAAACGACGAGC
GTGACACCACGATGCCTGTAGCAATGGCAACAACGTTGCGCAAACTATTAACTGGCGAACTACTTACTCT
AGCTTCCCGGCAACAATTAATAGACTGGATGGAGGCGGATAAAGTTGCAGGACCACTTCTGCGCTCGGCC
CTTCCGGCTGGCTGGTTTATTGCTGATAAATCTGGAGCCGGTGAGCGTGGTTCTCGCGGTATCATTGCAG
CACTGGGGCCAGATGGTAAGCCCTCCCGTATCGTAGTTATCTACACGACGGGGAGTCAGGCAACTATGGA
TGAACGAAATAGACAGATCGCTGAGATAGGTGCCTCACTGATTAAGCATTGGTAACTGTCAGACCAAGTT
TACTCATATATACTTTAGATTGATTTAAAACTTCATTTTTAATTTAAAAGGATCTAGGTGAAGATCCTTT
TTGATAATCTCATGACCAAAATCCCTTAACGTGAGTTTTCGTTCCACTGAGCGTCAGACCCCGTAGAAAA
GATCAAAGGATCTTCTTGAGATCCTTTTTTTCTGCGCGTAATCTGCTGCTTGCAAACAAAAAAACCACCG
CTACCAGCGGTGGTTTGTTTGCCGGATCAAGAGCTACCAACTCTTTTTCCGAAGGTAACTGGCTTCAGCA
GAGCGCAGATACCAAATACTGTTCTTCTAGTGTAGCCGTAGTTAGGCCACCACTTCAAGAACTCTGTAGC
ACCGCCTACATACCTCGCTCTGCTAATCCTGTTACCAGTGGCTGCTGCCAGTGGCGATAAGTCGTGTCTT
ACCGGGTTGGACTCAAGACGATAGTTACCGGATAAGGCGCAGCGGTCGGGCTGAACGGGGGGTTCGTGCA
CACAGCCCAGCTTGGAGCGAACGACCTACACCGAACTGAGATACCTACAGCGTGAGCTATGAGAAAGCGC
CACGCTTCCCGAAGGGAGAAAGGCGGACAGGTATCCGGTAAGCGGCAGGGTCGGAACAGGAGAGCGCACG
AGGGAGCTTCCAGGGGGAAACGCCTGGTATCTTTATAGTCCTGTCGGGTTTCGCCACCTCTGACTTGAGC
GTCGATTTTTGTGATGCTCGTCAGGGGGGCGGAGCCTATGGAAAAACGCCAGCAACGCGGCCTTTTTACG
GTTCCTGGCAGATCCTAGATGTGGCGCAACGATGCCGGCGACAAGCAGGAGCGCACCGACTTCTTCCGCA
TCAAGTGTTTTGGCTCTCAGGCCGAGGCCCACGGCAAGTATTTGGGCAAGGGGTCGCTGGTATTCGTGCA
GGGCAAGATTCGGAATACCAAGTACGAGAAGGACGGCCAGACGGTCTACGGGACCGACTTCATTGCCGAT
AAGGTGGATTATCTGGACACCAAGGCACCAGGCGGGTCAAATCAGGAATAAGGGCACATTGCCCCGGCGT
GAGTCGGGGCAATCCCGCAAGGAGGGTGAATGAATCGGACGTTTGACCGGAAGGCATACAGGCAAGAACT
GATCGACGCGGGGTTTTCCGCCGAGGATGCCGAAACCATCGCAAGCCGCACCGTCATGCGTGCGCCCCGC
GAAACCTTCCAGTCCGTCGGCTCGATGGTCCAGCAAGCTACGGCCAAGATCGAGCGCGACAGCGTGCAAC
TGGCTCCCCCTGCCCTGCCCGCGCCATCGGCCGCCGTGGAGCGTTCGCGTCGTCTTGAACAGGAGGCGGC
AGGTTTGGCGAAGTCGATGACCATCGACACGCGAGGAACTATGACGACCAAGAAGCGAAAAACCGCCGGC
GAGGACCTGGCAAAACAGGTCAGCGAGGCCAAGCAGGCCGCGTTGCTGAAACACACGAAGCAGCAGATCA
AGGAAATGCAGCTTTCCTTGTTCGATATTGCGCCGTGGCCGGACACGATGCGAGCGATGCCAAACGACAC
GGCCCGCTCTGCCCTGTTCACCACGCGCAACAAGAAAATCCCGCGCGAGGCGCTGCAAAACAAGGTCATT
TTCCACGTCAACAAGGACGTGAAGATCACCTACACCGGCGTCGAGCTGCGGGCCGACGATGACGAACTGG
TGTGGCAGCAGGTGTTGGAGTACGCGAAGCGCACCCCTATCGGCGAGCCGATCACCTTCACGTTCTACGA
GCTTTGCCAGGACCTGGGCTGGTCGATCAATGGCCGGTATTACACGAAGGCCGAGGAATGCCTGTCGCGC
CTACAGGCGACGGCGATGGGCTTCACGTCCGACCGCGTTGGGCACCTGGAATCGGTGTCGCTGCTGCACC
GCTTCCGCGTCCTGGACCGTGGCAAGAAAACGTCCCGTTGCCAGGTCCTGATCGACGAGGAAATCGTCGT
GCTGTTTGCTGGCGACCACTACACGAAATTCATATGGGAGAAGTACCGCAAGCTGTCGCCGACGGCCCGA
CGGATGTTCGACTATTTCAGCTCGCACCGGGAGCCGTACCCGCTCAAGCTGGAAACCTTCCGCCTCATGT
GCGGATCGGATTCCACCCGCGTGAAGAAGTGGCGCGAGCAGGTCGGCGAAGCCTGCGAAGAGTTGCGAGG
CAGCGGCCTGGTGGAACACGCCTGGGTCAATGATGACCTGGTGCATTGCAAACGCTAGGGCCTTGTGGGG
TCAGTTCCGGCTGGGGGTTCAGCAGCCAGCGCCTGATCTGGGGAACCCTGTGGTTGGCATGCACATACAA
ATGGACGAACGGATAAACCTTTTCACGCCCTTTTAAATATCCGATTATTCTAATAAACGCTCTTTTCTCT
TAGGTTTACCCGCCAATATATCCTGTCAAACACTGATAGTTTAAACCACTTCGTGCAGAAGACAATAGTG
GAGTCGACAAAATTTAGAACGAACTTAATTATGATCTCAAATACATTGATACATATCTCATCTAGATCTA
GGTTATCATTATGTAAGAAAGTTTTGACGAATATGGCACGACAAAATGGCTAGACTCGATGTAATTGGTA
TCTCAACTCAACATTATACTTATACCAAACATTAGTTAGACAAAATTTAAACAACTATTTTTTATGTATG
CAAGAGTCAGCATATGTATAATTGATTCAGAATCGTTTTGACGAGTTCGGATGTAGTAGTAGCCATTATT
TAATGTACATACTAATCGTGAATAGTGAATATGATGAAACATTGTATCTTATTGTATAAATATCCATAAA
CACATCATGAAAGACACTTTCTTTCACGGTCTGAATTAATTATGATACAATTCTAATAGAAAACGAATTA
AATTACGTTGAATTGTATGAAATCTAATTGAACAAGCCAACCACGACGACGACTAACGTTGCCTGGATTG
ACTCGGTTTAAGTTAACCACTAAAAAAACGGAGCTGTCATGTAACACGCGGATCGAGCAGGTCACAGTCA
TGAAGCCATCAAAGCAAAAGAACTAATCCAAGGGCTGAGATGATTAATTAGTTTAAAAATTAGTTAACAC
GAGGGAAAAGGCTGTCTGACAGCCAGGTCACGTTATCTTTACCTGTGGTCGAAATGATTCGTGTCTGTCG
ATTTTAATTATTTTTTTGAAAGGCCGAAAATAAAGTTGTAAGAGATAAACCCGCCTATATAAATTCATAT
ATTTTCCTCTCCGCTTTGAATACTGTATTTTTACAACAATTACCAACAACAACAAACAACAAACAACATT
ACAATTACTATTTACAATTACAATGGCCCCAAAGAAGAAGCGGAAGGTCGGTATCCACGGAGTCCCAGCA
GCCGACAAGAAGTACAGCATCGGCCTGGACATCGGCACCAACTCTGTGGGCTGGGCCGTGATCACCGACG
AGTACAAGGTGCCCAGCAAGAAATTCAAGGTGCTGGGCAACACCGACCGGCACAGCATCAAGAAGAACCT
GATCGGAGCCCTGCTGTTCGACAGCGGCGAAACAGCCGAGGCCACCCGGCTGAAGAGAACCGCCAGAAGA
AGATACACCAGACGGAAGAACCGGATCTGCTATCTGCAAGAGATCTTCAGCAACGAGATGGCCAAGGTGG
ACGACAGCTTCTTCCACAGACTGGAAGAGTCCTTCCTGGTGGAAGAGGATAAGAAGCACGAGCGGCACCC
CATCTTCGGCAACATCGTGGACGAGGTGGCCTACCACGAGAAGTACCCCACCATCTACCACCTGAGAAAG
AAACTGGTGGACAGCACCGACAAGGCCGACCTGCGGCTGATCTATCTGGCCCTGGCCCACATGATCAAGT
TCCGGGGCCACTTCCTGATCGAGGGCGACCTGAACCCCGACAACAGCGACGTGGACAAGCTGTTCATCCA
GCTGGTGCAGACCTACAACCAGCTGTTCGAGGAAAACCCCATCAACGCCAGCGGCGTGGACGCCAAGGCC
ATCCTGTCTGCCAGACTGAGCAAGAGCAGACGGCTGGAAAATCTGATCGCCCAGCTGCCCGGCGAGAAGA
AGAATGGCCTGTTCGGAAACCTGATTGCCCTGAGCCTGGGCCTGACCCCCAACTTCAAGAGCAACTTCGA
CCTGGCCGAGGATGCCAAACTGCAGCTGAGCAAGGACACCTACGACGACGACCTGGACAACCTGCTGGCC
CAGATCGGCGACCAGTACGCCGACCTGTTTCTGGCCGCCAAGAACCTGTCCGACGCCATCCTGCTGAGCG
ACATCCTGAGAGTGAACACCGAGATCACCAAGGCCCCCCTGAGCGCCTCTATGATCAAGAGATACGACGA
GCACCACCAGGACCTGACCCTGCTGAAAGCTCTCGTGCGGCAGCAGCTGCCTGAGAAGTACAAAGAGATT
TTCTTCGACCAGAGCAAGAACGGCTACGCCGGCTACATTGACGGCGGAGCCAGCCAGGAAGAGTTCTACA
AGTTCATCAAGCCCATCCTGGAAAAGATGGACGGCACCGAGGAACTGCTCGTGAAGCTGAACAGAGAGGA
CCTGCTGCGGAAGCAGCGGACCTTCGACAACGGCAGCATCCCCCACCAGATCCACCTGGGAGAGCTGCAC
GCCATTCTGCGGCGGCAGGAAGATTTTTACCCATTCCTGAAGGACAACCGGGAAAAGATCGAGAAGATCC
TGACCTTCCGCATCCCCTACTACGTGGGCCCTCTGGCCAGGGGAAACAGCAGATTCGCCTGGATGACCAG
AAAGAGCGAGGAAACCATCACCCCCTGGAACTTCGAGGAAGTGGTGGACAAGGGCGCTTCCGCCCAGAGC
TTCATCGAGCGGATGACCAACTTCGATAAGAACCTGCCCAACGAGAAGGTGCTGCCCAAGCACAGCCTGC
TGTACGAGTACTTCACCGTGTATAACGAGCTGACCAAAGTGAAATACGTGACCGAGGGAATGAGAAAGCC
CGCCTTCCTGAGCGGCGAGCAGAAAAAGGCCATCGTGGACCTGCTGTTCAAGACCAACCGGAAAGTGACC
GTGAAGCAGCTGAAAGAGGACTACTTCAAGAAAATCGAGTGCTTCGACTCCGTGGAAATCTCCGGCGTGG
AAGATCGGTTCAACGCCTCCCTGGGCACATACCACGATCTGCTGAAAATTATCAAGGACAAGGACTTCCT
GGACAATGAGGAAAACGAGGACATTCTGGAAGATATCGTGCTGACCCTGACACTGTTTGAGGACAGAGAG
ATGATCGAGGAACGGCTGAAAACCTATGCCCACCTGTTCGACGACAAAGTGATGAAGCAGCTGAAGCGGC
GGAGATACACCGGCTGGGGCAGGCTGAGCCGGAAGCTGATCAACGGCATCCGGGACAAGCAGTCCGGCAA
GACAATCCTGGATTTCCTGAAGTCCGACGGCTTCGCCAACAGAAACTTCATGCAGCTGATCCACGACGAC
AGCCTGACCTTTAAAGAGGACATCCAGAAAGCCCAGGTGTCCGGCCAGGGCGATAGCCTGCACGAGCACA
TTGCCAATCTGGCCGGCAGCCCCGCCATTAAGAAGGGCATCCTGCAGACAGTGAAGGTGGTGGACGAGCT
CGTGAAAGTGATGGGCCGGCACAAGCCCGAGAACATCGTGATCGAAATGGCCAGAGAGAACCAGACCACC
CAGAAGGGACAGAAGAACAGCCGCGAGAGAATGAAGCGGATCGAAGAGGGCATCAAAGAGCTGGGCAGCC
AGATCCTGAAAGAACACCCCGTGGAAAACACCCAGCTGCAGAACGAGAAGCTGTACCTGTACTACCTGCA
GAATGGGCGGGATATGTACGTGGACCAGGAACTGGACATCAACCGGCTGTCCGACTACGATGTGGACCAT
ATCGTGCCTCAGAGCTTTCTGAAGGACGACTCCATCGACAACAAGGTGCTGACCAGAAGCGACAAGAACC
GGGGCAAGAGCGACAACGTGCCCTCCGAAGAGGTCGTGAAGAAGATGAAGAACTACTGGCGGCAGCTGCT
GAACGCCAAGCTGATTACCCAGAGAAAGTTCGACAATCTGACCAAGGCCGAGAGAGGCGGCCTGAGCGAA
CTGGATAAGGCCGGCTTCATCAAGAGACAGCTGGTGGAAACCCGGCAGATCACAAAGCACGTGGCACAGA
TCCTGGACTCCCGGATGAACACTAAGTACGACGAGAATGACAAGCTGATCCGGGAAGTGAAAGTGATCAC
CCTGAAGTCCAAGCTGGTGTCCGATTTCCGGAAGGATTTCCAGTTTTACAAAGTGCGCGAGATCAACAAC
TACCACCACGCCCACGACGCCTACCTGAACGCCGTCGTGGGAACCGCCCTGATCAAAAAGTACCCTAAGC
TGGAAAGCGAGTTCGTGTACGGCGACTACAAGGTGTACGACGTGCGGAAGATGATCGCCAAGAGCGAGCA
GGAAATCGGCAAGGCTACCGCCAAGTACTTCTTCTACAGCAACATCATGAACTTTTTCAAGACCGAGATT
ACCCTGGCCAACGGCGAGATCCGGAAGCGGCCTCTGATCGAGACAAACGGCGAAACCGGGGAGATCGTGT
GGGATAAGGGCCGGGATTTTGCCACCGTGCGGAAAGTGCTGAGCATGCCCCAAGTGAATATCGTGAAAAA
GACCGAGGTGCAGACAGGCGGCTTCAGCAAAGAGTCTATCCTGCCCAAGAGGAACAGCGATAAGCTGATC
GCCAGAAAGAAGGACTGGGACCCTAAGAAGTACGGCGGCTTCGACAGCCCCACCGTGGCCTATTCTGTGC
TGGTGGTGGCCAAAGTGGAAAAGGGCAAGTCCAAGAAACTGAAGAGTGTGAAAGAGCTGCTGGGGATCAC
CATCATGGAAAGAAGCAGCTTCGAGAAGAATCCCATCGACTTTCTGGAAGCCAAGGGCTACAAAGAAGTG
AAAAAGGACCTGATCATCAAGCTGCCTAAGTACTCCCTGTTCGAGCTGGAAAACGGCCGGAAGAGAATGC
TGGCCTCTGCCGGCGAACTGCAGAAGGGAAACGAACTGGCCCTGCCCTCCAAATATGTGAACTTCCTGTA
CCTGGCCAGCCACTATGAGAAGCTGAAGGGCTCCCCCGAGGATAATGAGCAGAAACAGCTGTTTGTGGAA
CAGCACAAGCACTACCTGGACGAGATCATCGAGCAGATCAGCGAGTTCTCCAAGAGAGTGATCCTGGCCG
ACGCTAATCTGGACAAAGTGCTGTCCGCCTACAACAAGCACCGGGATAAGCCCATCAGAGAGCAGGCCGA
GAATATCATCCACCTGTTTACCCTGACCAATCTGGGAGCCCCTGCCGCCTTCAAGTACTTTGACACCACC
ATCGACCGGAAGAGGTACACCAGCACCAAAGAGGTGCTGGACGCCACCCTGATCCACCAGAGCATCACCG
GCCTGTACGAGACACGGATCGACCTGTCTCAGCTGGGAGGCGACAAAAGGCCGGCGGCCACGAAAAAGGC
CGGCCAGGCAAAAAAGAAAAAGTAAGCTTACCGCACTGTGTGTGGTTTCTCAAGACCAAGACAGCTAAAG
CCTAAAGTCAGAGATCTAATATGTGTATTGTTATTCATGACACCACAGCTGCCACTTTTGGTGTTATGAT
CTGTTTGTAGAAGTAGGAATTCTTTTTTTTCTACTTAATAATAGCTTAAAGAGCTGTGCAATTTGGTCTG
TATTTTTTGTGTATTTTGCACTCATTATTTGTGAACAGTTTGAGAACTATTTATTTTCTAAGATTTGTGC
ACGTATGAACCACTTTTCATCTATATACCACCATGTTTATTCTGCATCTATGGGATTGAGTTTGAATATT
CGTTGATCAACAAAGTTATATTTGGTGGATACTACTTGAAGGTGCATATACTTTGTGCTCATATATTTAG
TTGATATTCTGGATTTTGAGCTGGACAAATTGATCAAGGTAGTCTAATCTGGTCTGGTTACTAATAAAAC
TCAAGAGATCACTGTCTCGCTAAGCTTGAATTCTTGCTTGTCTTCACAGA
